>Addgene plasmid #104388 | PB-eDIO-EYFP | depositor full sequence | sequence record 197953 | PB-eDIO-EYFP sequence 9601 bps
ACTCTTCCTTTTTCAATATTATTGAAGCATTTATCAGGGTTATTGTCTCATGAGCGGATACATATTTGAA
TGTATTTAGAAAAATAAACAAATAGGGGTTCCGCGCACATTTCCCCGAAAAGTGCCACCTAAATTGTAAG
CGTTAATATTTTGTTAAAATTCGCGTTAAATTTTTGTTAAATCAGCTCATTTTTTAACCAATAGGCCGAA
ATCGGCAAAATCCCTTATAAATCAAAAGAATAGACCGAGATAGGGT
[37 nt withheld, positions 257-293]
AAAGAACGTGGACTCCAACGTCAAAGG
[49 nt withheld, positions 321-369]
T
[91 nt withheld, positions 371-461]
G
[124 nt withheld, positions 463-586]
CCCATTCGCCATTCAGGCTGCGCAACTGTTGGGAAGGGCGATCGGTGCGGGCCTCTTCGCTATTACGCCA
GCTGGCGAAAGGGGGATGTGCTGCAAGGCGATTAAGTTGGGTAACGCCAGGGTTTTCCCAGTCACGACGT
TGTAAAACGACGGCCAGTGAGCGCGCCTCGTTCATTCACGTTTTTGAACCCGTGGAGGACGGGCAGACTC
GCGGTGCAAATGTGTTTTACAGCGTGATGGAGCAGATGAAGATGCTCGACACGCTGCAGAACACGCAGCT
AGATTAACCCTAGAAAGATAATCATATTGTGACGTACGTTAAAGATAATCATGCGTAAAATTGACGCATG
TGTTTTATCGGTCTGTATATCGAGGTTTATTTATTAATTTGAATAGATATTAAGTTTTATTATATTTACA
CTTACATACTAATAATAAATTCAACAAACAATTTATTTATGTTTATTTATTTATTAAAAAAAAACAAAAA
CTCAAAATTTCTTCTATAAAGTAACAAAACTTTTATGAGGGACAGCCCCCCCCCAAAGCCCCCAGGGATG
TAATTACGTCCCTCCCCCGCTAGGGGGCAGCAGCGAGCCGCCCGGGGCTCCGCTCCGGTCCGGCGCTCCC
CCCGCATCCCCGAGCCGGCAGCGTGCGGGGACAGCCCGGGCACGGGGAAGGTGGCACGGGATCGCTTTCC
TCTGAACGCTTCTCGCTGCTCTTTGAGCCTGCAGACACCTGGGGGGATACGGGGAAAAGGCCTGTAAGCT
TTGCAAAGATGGATAAAGTTTTAAACAGAGAGGAATCTTTGCAGCTAATGGACCTTCTAGGTCTTGAAAG
GAGTGGGAATTGGCTCCGGTGCCCGTCAGTGGGCAGAGCGCACATCGCCCACAGTCCCCGAGAAGTTGGG
GGGAGGGGTCGGCAATTGAACCGGTGCCTAGAGAAGGTGGCGCGGGGTAAACTGGGAAAGTGATGTCGTG
TACTGGCTCCGCCTTTTTCCCGAGGGTGGGGGAGAACCGTATATAAGTGCAGTAGTCGCCGTGAACGTTC
TTTTTCGCAACGGGTTTGCCGCCAGAACACAGGTAAGTGCCGTGTGTGGTTCCCGCGGGCCTGGCCTCTT
TACGGGTTATGGCCCTTGCGTGCCTTGAATTACTTCCACTGGCTGCAGTACGTGATTCTTGATCCCGAGC
TTCGGGTTGGAAGTGGGTGGGAGAGTTCGAGGCCTTGCGCTTAAGGAGCCCCTTCGCCTCGTGCTTGAGT
TGAGGCCTGGCCTGGGCGCTGGGGCCGCCGCGTGCGAATCTGGTGGCACCTTCGCGCCTGTCTCGCTGCT
TTCGATAAGTCTCTAGCCATTTAAAATTTTTGATGACCTGCTGCGACGCTTTTTTTCTGGCAAGATAGTC
TTGTAAATGCGGGCCAAGATCTGCACACTGGTATTTCGGTTTTTGGGGCCGCGGGCGGCGACGGGGCCCG
TGCGTCCCAGCGCACATGTTCGGCGAGGCGGGGCCTGCGAGCGCGGCCACCGAGAATCGGACGGGGGTAG
TCTCAAGCTGGCCGGCCTGCTCTGGTGCCTGGCCTCGCGCCGCCGTGTATCGCCCCGCCCTGGGCGGCAA
GGCTGGCCCGGTCGGCACCAGTTGCGTGAGCGGAAAGATGGCCGCTTCCCGGCCCTGCTGCAGGGAGCTC
AAAATGGAGGACGCGGCGCTCGGGAGAGCGGGCGGGTGAGTCACCCACACAAAGGAAAAGGGCCTTTCCG
TCCTCAGCCGTCGCTTCATGTGACTCCACGGAGTACCGGGCGCCGTCCAGGCACCTCGATTAGTTCTCGA
GCTTTTGGAGTACGTCGTCTTTAGGTTGGGGGGAGGGGTTTTATGCGATGGAGTTTCCCCACACTGAGTG
GGTGGAGACTGAAGTTAGGCCAGCTTGGCACTTGATGTAATTCTCCTTGGAATTTGCCCTTTTTGAGTTT
GGATCTTGGTTCATTCTCAAGCCTCAGACAGTGGTTCAAAGTTTTTTTCTTCCATTTCAGGTGTCGTGAG
GTACCGGATCCTCTAGAGTCGACTCCGGAATAACTTCGTATAGGATACTTTATACGAAGTTATGCAGAAT
GGTAGCTGGATTGTAGCTGCTATTAGCAATATGAAACCTCTTAATAACTTCGTATAGCATACATTATACG
AAGTTATGGCGCGCCCTATTACACCTCGTTCTCGTAGCAGAACTTGTACAGCTCGTCCATGCCGAGAGTG
ATCCCGGCGGCGGTCACGAACTCCAGCAGGACCATGTGATCGCGCTTCTCGTTGGGGTCTTTGCTCAGGG
CGGACTGGTAGCTCAGGTAGTGGTTGTCGGGCAGCAGCACGGGGCCGTCGCCGATGGGGGTGTTCTGCTG
GTAGTGGTCGGCGAGCTGCACGCTGCCGTCCTCGATGTTGTGGCGGATCTTGAAGTTCACCTTGATGCCG
TTCTTCTGCTTGTCGGCCATGATATAGACGTTGTGGCTGTTGTAGTTGTACTCCAGCTTGTGCCCCAGGA
TGTTGCCGTCCTCCTTGAAGTCGATGCCCTTCAGCTCGATGCGGTTCACCAGGGTGTCGCCCTCGAACTT
CACCTCGGCGCGGGTCTTGTAGTTGCCGTCGTCCTTGAAGAAGATGGTGCGCTCCTGGACGTAGCCTTCG
GGCATGGCGGACTTGAAGAAGTCGTGCTGCTTCATGTGGTCGGGGTAGCGGGCGAAGCACTGCAGGCCGT
AGCCGAAGGTGGTCACGAGGGTGGGCCAGGGCACGGGCAGCTTGCCGGTGGTGCAGATGAACTTCAGGGT
CAGCTTGCCGTAGGTGGCATCGCCCTCGCCCTCGCCGGACACGCTGAACTTGTGGCCGTTTACGTCGCCG
TCCAGCTCGACCAGGATGGGCACCACCCCGGTGAACAGCTCCTCGCCCTTGCTCACCATGGTGGCTAGCA
TAACTTCGTATAAAGTATCCTATACGAAGTTATTTGCCTTAACCCAGAAATTATCACTGTTATTCTTTAG
AATGGTGCAAAGAATAACTTCGTATAATGTATGCTATACGAAGTTATGAATTCGGATCCTAATCAACCTC
TGGATTACAAAATTTGTGAAAGATTGACTGGTATTCTTAACTATGTTGCTCCTTTTACGCTATGTGGATA
CGCTGCTTTAATGCCTTTGTATCATGCTATTGCTTCCCGTATGGCTTTCATTTTCTCCTCCTTGTATAAA
TCCTGGTTGCTGTCTCTTTATGAGGAGTTGTGGCCCGTTGTCAGGCAACGTGGCGTGGTGTGCACTGTGT
TTGCTGACGCAACCCCCACTGGTTGGGGCATTGCCACCACCTGTCAGCTCCTTTCCGGGACTTTCGCTTT
CCCCCTCCCTATTGCCACGGCGGAACTCATCGCCGCCTGCCTTGCCCGCTGCTGGACAGGGGCTCGGCTG
TTGGGCACTGACAATTCCGTGGTGTTGTCGGGGAAATCATCGTCCTTTCCTTGGCTGCTCGCCTGTGTTG
CCACCTGGATTCTGCGCGGGACGTCCTTCTGCTACGTCCCTTCGGCCCTCAATCCAGCGGACCTTCCTTC
CCGCGGCCTGCTGCCGGCTCTGCGGCCTCTTCCGCGTCTTCGCCTTCGCCCTCAGACGAGTCGGATCTCC
CTTTGGGCCGCCTCCCCGCGAATTCCTGTGCCTTCTAGTTGCCAGCCATCTGTTGTTTGCCCCTCCCCCG
TGCCTTCCTTGACCCTGGAAGGTGCCACTCCCACTGTCCTTTCCTAATAAAATGAGGAAATTGCATCGCA
TTGTCTGAGTAGGTGTCATTCTATTCTGGGGGGTGGGGTGGGGCAGGACAGCAAGGGGGAGGATTGGGAA
GACAATAGCAGGCATGCTGGGGATGCGGTGGGCTCTATGGATCGATGATCTGGCCTCCGCGCCGGGTTTT
GGCGCCTCCCGCGGGCGCCCCCCTCCTCACGGCGAGCGCTGCCACGTCAGACGAAGGGCGCAGCGAGCGT
CCTGATCCTTCCGCCCGGACGCTCAGGACAGCGGCCCGCTGCTCATAAGACTCGGCCTTAGAACCCCAGT
ATCAGCAGAAGGACATTTTAGGACGGGACTTGGGTGACTCTAGGGCACTGGTTTTCTTTCCAGAGAGCGG
AACAGGCGAGGAAAAGTAGTCCCTTCTCGGCGATTCTGCGGAGGGATCTCCGTGGGGCGGTGAACGCCGA
TGATTATATAAGGACGCGCCGGGTGTGGCACAGCTAGTTCCGTCGCAGCCGGGATTTGGGTCGCGGTTCT
TGTTTGTGGATCGCTGTGATCGTCACTTGGTGAGTAGCGGGCTGCTGGGCTGGCCGGGGCTTTCGTGGCC
GCCGGGCCGCTCGGTGGGACGGAAGCGTGTGGAGAGACCGCCAAGGGCTGTAGTCTGGGTCCGCGAGCAA
GGTTGCCCTGAACTGGGGGTTGGGGGGAGCGCAGCAAAATGGCGGCTGTTCCCGAGTCTTGAATGGAAGA
CGCTTGTGAGGCGGGCTGTGAGGTCGTTGAAACAAGGTGGGGGGCATGGTGGGCGGCAAGAACCCAAGGT
CTTGAGGCCTTCGCTAATGCGGGAAAGCTCTTATTCGGGTGAGATGGGCTGGGGCACCATCTGGGGACCC
TGACGTGAAGTTTGTCACTGACTGGAGAACTCGGTTTGTCGTCTGTTGCGGGGGCGGCAGTTATGGCGGT
GCCGTTGGGCAGTGCACCCGTACCTTTGGGAGCGCGCGCCCTCGTCGTGTCGTGACGTCACCCGTTCTGT
TGGCTTATAATGCAGGGTGGGGCCACCTGCCGGTAGGTGTGCGGTAGGCTTTTCTCCGTCGCAGGACGCA
GGGTTCGGGCCTAGGGTAGGCTCTCCTGAATCGACAGGCGCCGGACCTCTGGTGAGGGGAGGGATAAGTG
AGGCGTCAGTTTCTTTGGTCGGTTTTATGTACCTATCTTCTTAAGTAGCTGAAGCTCCGGTTTTGAACTA
TGCGCTCGGGGTTGGCGAGTGTGTTTTGTGAAGTTTTTTAGGCACCTTTTGAAATGTAATCATTTGGGTC
AATATGTAATTTTCAGTGTTAGACTAGTAAATTGTCCGCTAAATTCTGGCCGTTTTTGGCTTTTTTGTTA
GACGAAGCTTGGGCTGCAGGTCGACTCTAGATGCCACCATGGCCAAGCCTTTGTCTCAAGAAGAATCCAC
CCTCATTGAAAGAGCAACGGCTACAATCAACAGCATCCCCATCTCTGAAGACTACAGCGTCGCCAGCGCA
GCTCTCTCTAGCGACGGCCGCATCTTCACTGGTGTCAATGTATATCATTTTACTGGGGGACCTTGTGCAG
AACTCGTGGTGCTGGGCACTGCTGCTGCTGCGGCAGCTGGCAACCTGACTTGTATCGTCGCGATCGGAAA
TGAGAACAGGGGCATCTTGAGCCCCTGCGGACGGTGCCGACAGGTGCTTCTCGATCTGCATCCTGGGATC
AAAGCCATAGTGAAGGACAGTGATGGACAGCCGACGGCAGTTGGGATTCGTGAATTGCTGCCCTCTGGTT
ATGCGTGGGAGGGCTAAGTCGACAATCAACCTCTGGATTACAAAATTTGTGGGTTAACTTGTTTATTGCA
GCTTATAATGGTTACAAATAAAGCAATAGCATCACAAATTTCACAAATAAAGCATTTTTTTCACTGCATT
CTAGTTGTGGTTTGTCCAAACTCATCAATGTATCTTATCATGTCTGGAATTGACTCAAATGATGTCAATT
AGTCTATCAGAAGCTATCTGGTCTCCCTTCCGGGGGACAAGACATCCCTGTTTAATATTTAAACAGCAGT
GTTCCCAAACTGGGTTCTTATATCCCTTGCTCTGGTCAACCAGGTTGCAGGGTTTCCTGTCCTCACAGGA
ACGAAGTCCCTAAAGAAACAGTGGCAGCCAGGTTTAGCCCCGGAATTGACTGGATTCCTTTTTTAGGGCC
CATTGGTATGGCTTTTTCCCCGTATCCCCCCAGGTGTCTGCAGGCTCAAAGAGCAGCGAGAAGCGTTCAG
AGGAAAGCGATCCCGTGCCACCTTCCCCGTGCCCGGGCTGTCCCCGCACGCTGCCGGCTCGGGGATGCGG
GGGGAGCGCCGGACCGGAGCGGAGCCCCGGGCGGCTCGCTGCTGCCCCCTAGCGGGGGAGGGACGTAATT
ACATCCCTGGGGGCTTTGGGGGGGGGCTGTCCCTGATATCTATAACAAGAAAATATATATATAATAAGTT
ATCACGTAAGTAGAACATGAAATAACAATATAATTATCGTATGAGTTAAATCTTAAAAGTCACGTAAAAG
ATAATCATGCGTCATTTTGACTCACGCGGTCGTTATAGTTCAAAATCAGTGACACTTACCGCATTGACAA
GCACGCCTCACGGGAGCTCCAAGCGGCGACTGAGATGTCCTAAATGCACAGCGACGGATTCGCGCTATTT
AGAAAGAGAGAGCAATATTTCAAGAATGCATGCGTCAATTTTACGCAGACTATCTTTCTAGGGTTAATCT
AGCTGCATCAGGATCATATCGTCGGGTCTTTTTTCCGGCTCAGTCATCGCCCAAGCTGGCGCTATCTGGG
CATCGGGGAGGAAGAAGCCCGTGCCTTTTCCCGCGAGGTTGAAGCGGCATGGAAAGAGTTTGCCGAGGAT
GACTGCTGCTGCATTGACGTTGAGCGAAAACGCACGTTTACCATGATGATTCGGGAAGGTGTGGCCATGC
ACGCCTTTAACGGTGAACTGTTCGTTCAGGCCACCTGGGATACCAGTTCGTCGCGGCTTTTCCGGACACA
GTTCCGGATGGTCAGCCCGAAGCGCATCAGCAACCCGAACAATACCGGCGACAGCCGGAACTGCCGTGCC
GGTGTGCAGATTAATGACAGCGGTGCGGCGCTGGGATATTACGTCAGCGAGGACGGGTATCCTGGCTGGA
TGCCGCAGAAATGGACATGGATACCCCGTGAGTTACCCGGCGGGCGCGCTTGGCGTAATCATGGTCATAG
CTGTTTCCTGTGTGAAATTGTTATCCGCTCACAATTCCACACAACATACGAGCCGGAAGCATAAAGTGTA
AAGCCTGGGGTGCCTAATGAGTGAGCTAACTCACATTAATTGCGTTGCGCTCACTGCCCGCTTTCCAGTC
GGGAAACCTGTCGTGCCAGCTGCATTAATGAATCGGCCAACGCGCGGGGAGAGGCGGTTTGCGTATTGGG
CGCTCTTCCGCTTCCTCGCTCACTGACTCGCTGCGCTCGGTCGTTCGGCTGCGGCGAGCGGTATCAGCTC
ACTCAAAGGCGGTAATACGGTTATCCACAGAATCAGGGGATAACGCAGGAAAGAACATGTGAGCAAAAGG
CCAGCAAAAGGCCAGGAACCGTAAAAAGGCCGCGTTGCTGGCGTTTTTCCATAGGCTCCGCCCCCCTGAC
GAGCATCACAAAAATCGACGCTCAAGTCAGAGGTGGCGAAACCCGACAGGACTATAAAGATACCAGGCGT
TTCCCCCTGGAAGCTCCCTCGTGCGCTCTCCTGTTCCGACCCTGCCGCTTACCGGATACCTGTCCGCCTT
TCTCCCTTCGGGAAGCGTGGCGCTTTCTCATAGCTCACGCTGTAGGTATCTCAGTTCGGTGTAGGTCGTT
CGCTCCAAGCTGGGCTGTGTGCACGAACCCCCCGTTCAGCCCGACCGCTGCGCCTTATCCGGTAACTATC
GTCTTGAGTCCAACCCGGTAAGACACGACTTATCGCCACTGGCAGCAGCCACTGGTAACAGGATTAGCAG
AGCGAGGTATGTAGGCGGTGCTACAGAGTTCTTGAAGTGGTGGCCTAACTACGGCTACACTAGAAGGACA
GTATTTGGTATCTGCGCTCTGCTGAAGCCAGTTACCTTCGGAAAAAGAGTTGGTAGCTCTTGATCCGGCA
AACAAACCACCGCTGGTAGCGGTGGTTTTTTTGTTTGCAAGCAGCAGATTACGCGCAGAAAAAAAGGATC
TCAAGAAGATCCTTTGATCTTTTCTACGGGGTCTGACGCTCAGTGGAACGAAAACTCACGTTAAGGGATT
TTGGTCATGAGATTATCAAAAAGGATCTTCACCTAGATCCTTTTAAATTAAAAATGAAGTTTTAAATCAA
TCTAAAGTATATATGAGTAAACTTGGTCTGACAGTTACCAATGCTTAATCAGTGAGGCACCTATCTCAGC
GATCTGTCTATTTCGTTCATCCATAGTTGCCTGACTCCCCGTCGTGTAGATAACTACGATACGGGAGGGC
TTACCATCTGGCCCCAGTGCTGCAATGATACCGCGAGACCCACGCTCACCGGCTCCAGATTTATCAGCAA
TAAACCAGCCAGCCGGAAGGGCCGAGCGCAGAAGTGGTCCTGCAACTTTATCCGCCTCCATCCAGTCTAT
TAATTGTTGCCGGGAAGCTAGAGTAAGTAGTTCGCCAGTTAATAGTTTGCGCAACGTTGTTGCCATTGCT
ACAGGCATCGTGGTGTCACGCTCGTCGTTTGGTATGGCTTCATTCAGCTCCGGTTCCCAACGATCAAGGC
GAGTTACATGATCCCCCATGTTGTGCAAAAAAGCGGTTAGCTCCTTCGGTCCTCCGATCGTTGTCAGAAG
TAAGTTGGCCGCAGTGTTATCACTCATGGTTATGGCAGCACTGCATAATTCTCTTACTGTCATGCCATCC
GTAAGATGCTTTTCTGTGACTGGTGAGTACTCAACCAAGTCATTCTGAGAATAGTGTATGCGGCGACCGA
GTTGCTCTTGCCCGGCGTCAATACGGGATAATACCGCGCCACATAGCAGAACTTTAAAAGTGCTCATCAT
TGGAAAACGTTCTTCGGGGCGAAAACTCTCAAGGATCTTACCGCTGTTGAGATCCAGTTCGATGTAACCC
ACTCGTGCACCCAACTGATCTTCAGCATCTTTTACTTTCACCAGCGTTTCTGGGTGAGCAAAAACAGGAA
GGCAAAATGCCGCAAAAAAGGGAATAAGGGCGACACGGAAATGTTGAATACTCAT
Features (pLannotate 1.2.2; 31 found; start..end, strand, type, name):
      1..105     -  promoter       AmpR promoter: bla
    158..586     -  rep_origin     f1 ori (sequence partly withheld): f1 bacteriophage origin of replication; arrow indicates direction of (+) strand synthesis
    591..746     -  CDS            lacZα (fragment): LacZα fragment of β-galactosidase; lacZ fragment
    748..867     +  CDS            B (fragment): PORTL_LAMBD - Experimental evidence at protein level: Swiss-Prot protein existence level 1. Forms the portal vertex of the capsid (PubMed:6228056, PubMed:6232391). This portal plays critical roles in head assembly, genome packaging, neck/tail attachment, and genome ejection (Probable). The portal protein multimerizes as a single ring-shaped homododecamer arranged around a central channel (PubMed:6232391). Binds to the terminase subunits to form the packaging machine (PubMed:7799432). From Escherichia phage lambda (Bacteriophage lambda).
   1365..1431    +  CDS            small t antigen (fragment): SV40 (simian virus 40) small t antigen
   1457..1668    +  promoter       EF-1α core promoter: core promoter for human elongation factor EF-1α
   1669..1777    +  intron         EF-1α intron A (fragment): intron upstream of the start codon of human EF-1α
   2403..2606    +  intron         EF-1α intron A: truncated intron upstream of the start codon of human EF-1α
   2622..2639    +  misc_feature   MCS (fragment): pUC18/19 multiple cloning site
   2646..2679    +  protein_bind   lox2272: Cre-mediated recombination occurs in the 8-bp core sequence (GGATACTT). lox2272 sites are compatible with each other, but incompatible with loxP or loxN sites (Lee and Saito, 1988). Cre recombinase
   2680..2729    -  intron         β-globin intron (fragment): internally truncated intron from human β-globin
   2730..2763    +  protein_bind   loxP: Cre-mediated recombination occurs in the 8-bp core sequence (GCATACAT). Cre recombinase
   2799..3515    -  CDS            EYFP: EYFP is a basic (constitutively fluorescent) green/yellow fluorescent protein published in 1996, derived from Aequorea victoria. It is reported to be a very rapidly-maturing weak dimer with high acid sensitivity.
   3526..3559    -  protein_bind   lox2272: Cre-mediated recombination occurs in the 8-bp core sequence (GGATACTT). lox2272 sites are compatible with each other, but incompatible with loxP or loxN sites (Lee and Saito, 1988). Cre recombinase
   3560..3609    -  intron         β-globin intron (fragment): internally truncated intron from human β-globin
   3610..3643    -  protein_bind   loxP: Cre-mediated recombination occurs in the 8-bp core sequence (GCATACAT). Cre recombinase
   3657..4245    +  misc_feature   WPRE: woodchuck hepatitis virus posttranscriptional regulatory element
   4252..4476    +  polyA_signal   bGH poly(A) signal: bovine growth hormone polyadenylation signal
   4488..5699    +  promoter       UbC promoter: human ubiquitin C promoter
   5710..5727    -  misc_feature   MCS (fragment): pUC18/19 multiple cloning site
   5735..6133    +  CDS            BSD: blasticidin S deaminase; Aspergillus terreus BSD; confers resistance to blasticidin
   6140..6167    +  misc_feature   WPRE (fragment): woodchuck hepatitis virus posttranscriptional regulatory element
   6172..6293    +  polyA_signal   SV40 poly(A) signal: SV40 polyadenylation signal
   6311..6402    +  ncRNA          G-CSF SLDE: Accession: RF00183 - G-CSF factor stem-loop destabilising element (SLDE)
   7099..7566    +  CDS            B (fragment): PORTL_LAMBD - Experimental evidence at protein level: Swiss-Prot protein existence level 1. Forms the portal vertex of the capsid (PubMed:6228056, PubMed:6232391). This portal plays critical roles in head assembly, genome packaging, neck/tail attachment, and genome ejection (Probable). The portal protein multimerizes as a single ring-shaped homododecamer arranged around a central channel (PubMed:6232391). Binds to the terminase subunits to form the packaging machine (PubMed:7799432). From Escherichia phage lambda (Bacteriophage lambda).
   7604..7620    -  protein_bind   lac operator: The lac repressor binds to the lac operator to inhibit transcription in E. coli. This inhibition can be relieved by adding lactose or isopropyl-β-D-thiogalactopyranoside (IPTG). lac repressor encoded by lacI
   7628..7658    -  promoter       lac promoter: promoter for the E. coli lac operon
   7673..7694    -  protein_bind   CAP binding site: CAP binding activates transcription in the presence of cAMP. E. coli catabolite activator protein
   7707..7799    -  CDS            lacI (fragment): lac repressor; lacI; The lac repressor binds to the lac operator to inhibit transcription in E. coli. This inhibition can be relieved by adding lactose or isopropyl-β-D-thiogalactopyranoside (IPTG).
   7982..8570    -  rep_origin     ori: high-copy-number ColE1/pMB1/pBR322/pUC origin of replication
   8741..9601    -  CDS            AmpR: β-lactamase; bla; confers resistance to ampicillin, carbenicillin, and related antibiotics
