>Addgene plasmid #104388 | PB-eDIO-EYFP | addgene full sequence | sequence record 202374 | Addgene NGS Result
GCGTTAAATTTTTGTTAAATCAGCTCATTTTTTAACCAATAGGCCGAAATCGGCAAAATCCCTTATAAAT
CAAAAGAATAGACCGAGATAGGGT
[37 nt withheld, positions 95-131]
AAAGAACGTGGACTCCAACGTCAAAGG
[49 nt withheld, positions 159-207]
T
[91 nt withheld, positions 209-299]
G
[124 nt withheld, positions 301-424]
CCCATTCGCCATTCAGGCTGCGCAACTGTTGGGAAGGGCGATCGGTGCGGGCCTCTTCGCTATTACGCCA
GCTGGCGAAAGGGGGATGTGCTGCAAGGCGATTAAGTTGGGTAACGCCAGGGTTTTCCCAGTCACGACGT
TGTAAAACGACGGCCAGTGAGCGCGCCTCGTTCATTCACGTTTTTGAACCCGTGGAGGACGGGCAGACTC
GCGGTGCAAATGTGTTTTACAGCGTGATGGAGCAGATGAAGATGCTCGACACGCTGCAGAACACGCAGCT
AGATTAACCCTAGAAAGATAATCATATTGTGACGTACGTTAAAGATAATCATGTGTAAAATTGACGCATG
TGTTTTATCGGTCTGTATATCGAGGTTTATTTATTAATTTGAATAGATATTAAGTTTTATTATATTTACA
CTTACATACTAATAATAAATTCAACAAACAATTTATTTATGTTTATTTATTTATTAAAAAAAACAAAAAC
TCAAAATTTCTTCTATAAAGTAACAAAACTTTTATGAGGGACAGCCCCCCCCCAAAGCCCCCAGGGATGT
AATTACGTCCCTCCCCCGCTAGGGGGCAGCAGCGAGCCGCCCGGGGCTCCGCTCCGGTCCGGCGCTCCCC
CCGCATCCCCGAGCCGGCAGCGTGCGGGGACAGCCCGGGCACGGGGAAGGTGGCACGGGATCGCTTTCCT
CTGAACGCTTCTCGCTGCTCTTTGAGCCTGCAGACACCTGGGGGGATACGGGGAAAAGGCCTGTAAGCTT
TGCAAAGATGGATAAAGTTTTAAACAGAGAGGAATCTTTGCAGCTAATGGACCTTCTAGGTCTTGAAAGG
AGTGGGAATTGGCTCCGGTGCCCGTCAGTGGGCAGAGCGCACATCGCCCACAGTCCCCGAGAAGTTGGGG
GGAGGGGTCGGCAATTGAACCGGTGCCTAGAGAAGGTGGCGCGGGGTAAACTGGGAAAGTGATGTCGTGT
ACTGGCTCCGCCTTTTTCCCGAGGGTGGGGGAGAACCGTATATAAGTGCAGTAGTCGCCGTGAACGTTCT
TTTTCGCAACGGGTTTGCCGCCAGAACACAGGTAAGTGCCGTGTGTGGTTCCCGCGGGCCTGGCCTCTTT
ACGGGTTATGGCCCTTGCGTGCCTTGAATTACTTCCACCTGGCTGCAGTACGTGATTCTTGATCCCGAGC
TTCGGGTTGGAAGTGGGTGGGAGAGTTCGAGGCCTTGCGCTTAAGGAGCCCCTTCGCCTCGTGCTTGAGT
TGAGGCCTGGCCTGGGCGCTGGGGCCGCCGCGTGCGAATCTGGTGGCACCTTCGCGCCTGTCTCGCTGCT
TTCGATAAGTCTCTAGCCATTTAAAATTTTTGATGACCTGCTGCGACGCTTTTTTTCTGGCAAGATAGTC
TTGTAAATGCGGGCCAAGATCTGCACACTGGTATTTCGGTTTTTGGGGCCGCGGGCGGCGACGGGGCCCG
TGCGTCCCAGCGCACATGTTCGGCGAGGCGGGGCCTGCGAGCGCGGCCACCGAGAATCGGACGGGGGTAG
TCTCAAGCTGGCCGGCCTGCTCTGGTGCCTGGCCTCGCGCCGCCGTGTATCGCCCCGCCCTGGGCGGCAA
GGCTGGCCCGGTCGGCACCAGTTGCGTGAGCGGAAAGATGGCCGCTTCCCGGCCCTGCTGCAGGGAGCTC
AAAATGGAGGACGCGGCGCTCGGGAGAGCGGGCGGGTGAGTCACCCACACAAAGGAAAAGGGCCTTTCCG
TCCTCAGCCGTCGCTTCATGTGACTCCACGGAGTACCGGGCGCCGTCCAGGCACCTCGATTAGTTCTCGA
GCTTTTGGAGTACGTCGTCTTTAGGTTGGGGGGAGGGGTTTTATGCGATGGAGTTTCCCCACACTGAGTG
GGTGGAGACTGAAGTTAGGCCAGCTTGGCACTTGATGTAATTCTCCTTGGAATTTGCCCTTTTTGAGTTT
GGATCTTGGTTCATTCTCAAGCCTCAGACAGTGGTTCAAAGTTTTTTTCTTCCATTTCAGGTGTCGTGAG
GTACCGGATCCTCTAGAGTCGACTCCGGAATAACTTCGTATAGGATACTTTATACGAAGTTATGCAGAAT
GGTAGCTGGATTGTAGCTGCTATTAGCAATATGAAACCTCTTAATAACTTCGTATAGCATACATTATACG
AAGTTATGGCGCGCCCTATTACACCTCGTTCTCGTAGCAGAACTTGTACAGCTCGTCCATGCCGAGAGTG
ATCCCGGCGGCGGTCACGAACTCCAGCAGGACCATGTGATCGCGCTTCTCGTTGGGGTCTTTGCTCAGGG
CGGACTGGTAGCTCAGGTAGTGGTTGTCGGGCAGCAGCACGGGGCCGTCGCCGATGGGGGTGTTCTGCTG
GTAGTGGTCGGCGAGCTGCACGCTGCCGTCCTCGATGTTGTGGCGGATCTTGAAGTTCACCTTGATGCCG
TTCTTCTGCTTGTCGGCCATGATATAGACGTTGTGGCTGTTGTAGTTGTACTCCAGCTTGTGCCCCAGGA
TGTTGCCGTCCTCCTTGAAGTCGATGCCCTTCAGCTCGATGCGGTTCACCAGGGTGTCGCCCTCGAACTT
CACCTCGGCGCGGGTCTTGTAGTTGCCGTCGTCCTTGAAGAAGATGGTGCGCTCCTGGACGTAGCCTTCG
GGCATGGCGGACTTGAAGAAGTCGTGCTGCTTCATGTGGTCGGGGTAGCGGGCGAAGCACTGCAGGCCGT
AGCCGAAGGTGGTCACGAGGGTGGGCCAGGGCACGGGCAGCTTGCCGGTGGTGCAGATGAACTTCAGGGT
CAGCTTGCCGTAGGTGGCATCGCCCTCGCCCTCGCCGGACACGCTGAACTTGTGGCCGTTTACGTCGCCG
TCCAGCTCGACCAGGATGGGCACCACCCCGGTGAACAGCTCCTCGCCCTTGCTCACCATGGTGGCTAGCA
TAACTTCGTATAAAGTATCCTATACGAAGTTATTTGCCTTAACCCAGAAATTATCACTGTTATTCTTTAG
AATGGTGCAAAGAATAACTTCGTATAATGTATGCTATACGAAGTTATGAATTCGGATCCTAATCAACCTC
TGGATTACAAAATTTGTGAAAGATTGACTGGTATTCTTAACTATGTTGCTCCTTTTACGCTATGTGGATA
CGCTGCTTTAATGCCTTTGTATCATGCTATTGCTTCCCGTATGGCTTTCATTTTCTCCTCCTTGTATAAA
TCCTGGTTGCTGTCTCTTTATGAGGAGTTGTGGCCCGTTGTCAGGCAACGTGGCGTGGTGTGCACTGTGT
TTGCTGACGCAACCCCCACTGGTTGGGGCATTGCCACCACCTGTCAGCTCCTTTCCGGGACTTTCGCTTT
CCCCCTCCCTATTGCCACGGCGGAACTCATCGCCGCCTGCCTTGCCCGCTGCTGGACAGGGGCTCGGCTG
TTGGGCACTGACAATTCCGTGGTGTTGTCGGGGAAATCATCGTCCTTTCCTTGGCTGCTCGCCTGTGTTG
CCACCTGGATTCTGCGCGGGACGTCCTTCTGCTACGTCCCTTCGGCCCTCAATCCAGCGGACCTTCCTTC
CCGCGGCCTGCTGCCGGCTCTGCGGCCTCTTCCGCGTCTTCGCCTTCGCCCTCAGACGAGTCGGATCTCC
CTTTGGGCCGCCTCCCCGCGAATTCCTGTGCCTTCTAGTTGCCAGCCATCTGTTGTTTGCCCCTCCCCCG
TGCCTTCCTTGACCCTGGAAGGTGCCACTCCCACTGTCCTTTCCTAATAAAATGAGGAAATTGCATCGCA
TTGTCTGAGTAGGTGTCATTCTATTCTGGGGGGTGGGGTGGGGCAGGACAGCAAGGGGGAGGATTGGGAA
GACAATAGCAGGCATGCTGGGGATGCGGTGGGCTCTATGGATCGATGATCTGGCCTCCGCGCCGGGTTTT
GGCGCCTCCCGCGGGCGCCCCCCTCCTCACGGCGAGCGCTGCCACGTCAGACGAAGGGCGCAGCGAGCGT
CCTGATCCTTCCGCCCGGACGCTCAGGACAGCGGCCCGCTGCTCATAAGACTCGGCCTTAGAACCCCAGT
ATCAGCAGAAGGACATTTTAGGACGGGACTTGGGTGACTCTAGGGCACTGGTTTTCTTTCCAGAGAGCGG
AACAGGCGAGGAAAAGTAGTCCCTTCTCGGCGATTCTGCGGAGGGATCTCCGTGGGGCGGTGAACGCCGA
TGATTATATAAGGACGCGCCGGGTGTGGCACAGCTAGTTCCGTCGCAGCCGGGATTTGGGTCGCGGTTCT
TGTTTGTGGATCGCTGTGATCGTCACTTGGTGAGTAGCGGGCTGCTGGGCTGGCCGGGGCTTTCGTGGCC
GCCGGGCCGCTCGGTGGGACGGAAGCGTGTGGAGAGACCGCCAAGGGCTGTAGTCTGGGTCCGCGAGCAA
GGTTGCCCTGAACTGGGGGTTGGGGGGAGCGCAGCAAAATGGCGGCTGTTCCCGAGTCTTGAATGGAAGA
CGCTTGTGAGGCGGGCTGTGAGGTCGTTGAAACAAGGTGGGGGGCATGGTGGGCGGCAAGAACCCAAGGT
CTTGAGGCCTTCGCTAATGCGGGAAAGCTCTTATTCGGGTGAGATGGGCTGGGGCACCATCTGGGGACCC
TGACGTGAAGTTTGTCACTGACTGGAGAACTCGGTTTGTCGTCTGTTGCGGGGGCGGCAGTTATGGCGGT
GCCGTTGGGCAGTGCACCCGTACCTTTGGGAGCGCGCGCCCTCGTCGTGTCGTGACGTCACCCGTTCTGT
TGGCTTATAATGCAGGGTGGGGCCACCTGCCGGTAGGTGTGCGGTAGGCTTTTCTCCGTCGCAGGACGCA
GGGTTCGGGCCTAGGGTAGGCTCTCCTGAATCGACAGGCGCCGGACCTCTGGTGAGGGGAGGGATAAGTG
AGGCGTCAGTTTCTTTGGTCGGTTTTATGTACCTATCTTCTTAAGTAGCTGAAGCTCCGGTTTTGAACTA
TGCGCTCGGGGTTGGCGAGTGTGTTTTGTGAAGTTTTTTAGGCACCTTTTGAAATGTAATCATTTGGGTC
AATATGTAATTTTCAGTGTTAGACTAGTAAATTGTCCGCTAAATTCTGGCCGTTTTTGGCTTTTTTGTTA
GACGAAGCTTGGGCTGCAGGTCGACTCTAGATGCCACCATGGCCAAGCCTTTGTCTCAAGAAGAATCCAC
CCTCATTGAAAGAGCAACGGCTACAATCAACAGCATCCCCATCTCTGAAGACTACAGCGTCGCCAGCGCA
GCTCTCTCTAGCGACGGCCGCATCTTCACTGGTGTCAATGTATATCATTTTACTGGGGGACCTTGTGCAG
AACTCGTGGTGCTGGGCACTGCTGCTGCTGCGGCAGCTGGCAACCTGACTTGTATCGTCGCGATCGGAAA
TGAGAACAGGGGCATCTTGAGCCCCTGCGGACGGTGCCGACAGGTGCTTCTCGATCTGCATCCTGGGATC
AAAGCCATAGTGAAGGACAGTGATGGACAGCCGACGGCAGTTGGGATTCGTGAATTGCTGCCCTCTGGTT
ATGCGTGGGAGGGCTAAGTCGACAATCAACCTCTGGATTACAAAATTTGTGGGTTAACTTGTTTATTGCA
GCTTATAATGGTTACAAATAAAGCAATAGCATCACAAATTTCACAAATAAAGCATTTTTTTCACTGCATT
CTAGTTGTGGTTTGTCCAAACTCATCAATGTATCTTATCATGTCTGGAATTGACTCAAATGATGTCAATT
AGTCTATCAGAAGCTATCTGGTCTCCCTTCCGGGGGACAAGACATCCCTGTTTAATATTTAAACAGCAGT
GTTCCCAAACTGGGTTCTTATATCCCTTGCTCTGGTCAACCAGGTTGCAGGGTTTCCTGTCCTCACAGGA
ACGAAGTCCCTAAAGAAACAGTGGCAGCCAGGTTTAGCCCCGGAATTGACTGGATTCCTTTTTTAGGGCC
CATTGGTATGGCTTTTTCCCCGTATCCCCCCAGGTGTCTGCAGGCTCAAAGAGCAGCGAGAAGCGTTCAG
AGGAAAGCGATCCCGTGCCACCTTCCCCGTGCCCGGGCTGTCCCCGCACGCTGCCGGCTCGGGGATGCGG
GGGGAGCGCCGGACCGGAGCGGAGCCCCGGGCGGCTCGCTGCTGCCCCCTAGCGGGGGAGGGACGTAATT
ACATCCCTGGGGGCTTTGGGGGGGGCTGTCCCTGATATCTATAACAAGAAAATATATATATAATAAGTTA
TCACGTAAGTAGAACATGAAATAACAATATAATTATCGTATGAGTTAAATCTTAAAAGTCACGTAAAAGA
TAATCATGCGTCATTTTGACTCACGCGGTCGTTATAGTTCAAAATCAGTGACACTTACCGCATTGACAAG
CACGCCTCACGGGAGCTCCAAGCGGCGACTGAGATGTCCTAAATGCACAGCGACGGATTCGCGCTATTTA
GAAAGAGAGAGCAATATTTCAAGAATGCATGCGTCAATTTTACGCAGACTATCTTTCTAGGGTTAATCTA
GCTGCATCAGGATCATATCGTCGGGTCTTTTTTCCGGCTCAGTCATCGCCCAAGCTGGCGCTATCTGGGC
ATCGGGGAGGAAGAAGCCCGTGCCTTTTCCCGCGAGGTTGAAGCGGCATGGAAAGAGTTTGCCGAGGATG
ACTGCTGCTGCATTGACGTTGAGCGAAAACGCACGTTTACCATGATGATTCGGGAAGGTGTGGCCATGCA
CGCCTTTAACGGTGAACTGTTCGTTCAGGCCACCTGGGATACCAGTTCGTCGCGGCTTTTCCGGACACAG
TTCCGGATGGTCAGCCCGAAGCGCATCAGCAACCCGAACAATACCGGCGACAGCCGGAACTGCCGTGCCG
GTGTGCAGATTAATGACAGCGGTGCGGCGCTGGGATATTACGTCAGCGAGGACGGGTATCCTGGCTGGAT
GCCGCAGAAATGGACATGGATACCCCGTGAGTTACCCGGCGGGCGCGCTTGGCGTAATCATGGTCATAGC
TGTTTCCTGTGTGAAATTGTTATCCGCTCACAATTCCACACAACATACGAGCCGGAAGCATAAAGTGTAA
AGCCTGGGGTGCCTAATGAGTGAGCTAACTCACATTAATTGCGTTGCGCTCACTGCCCGCTTTCCAGTCG
GGAAACCTGTCGTGCCAGCTGCATTAATGAATCGGCCAACGCGCGGGGAGAGGCGGTTTGCGTATTGGGC
GCTCTTCCGCTTCCTCGCTCACTGACTCGCTGCGCTCGGTCGTTCGGCTGCGGCGAGCGGTATCAGCTCA
CTCAAAGGCGGTAATACGGTTATCCACAGAATCAGGGGATAACGCAGGAAAGAACATGTGAGCAAAAGGC
CAGCAAAAGGCCAGGAACCGTAAAAAGGCCGCGTTGCTGGCGTTTTTCCATAGGCTCCGCCCCCCTGACG
AGCATCACAAAAATCGACGCTCAAGTCAGAGGTGGCGAAACCCGACAGGACTATAAAGATACCAGGCGTT
TCCCCCTGGAAGCTCCCTCGTGCGCTCTCCTGTTCCGACCCTGCCGCTTACCGGATACCTGTCCGCCTTT
CTCCCTTCGGGAAGCGTGGCGCTTTCTCATAGCTCACGCTGTAGGTATCTCAGTTCGGTGTAGGTCGTTC
GCTCCAAGCTGGGCTGTGTGCACGAACCCCCCGTTCAGCCCGACCGCTGCGCCTTATCCGGTAACTATCG
TCTTGAGTCCAACCCGGTAAGACACGACTTATCGCCACTGGCAGCAGCCACTGGTAACAGGATTAGCAGA
GCGAGGTATGTAGGCGGTGCTACAGAGTTCTTGAAGTGGTGGCCTAACTACGGCTACACTAGAAGAACAG
TATTTGGTATCTGCGCTCTGCTGAAGCCAGTTACCTTCGGAAAAAGAGTTGGTAGCTCTTGATCCGGCAA
ACAAACCACCGCTGGTAGCGGTGGTTTTTTTGTTTGCAAGCAGCAGATTACGCGCAGAAAAAAAGGATCT
CAAGAAGATCCTTTGATCTTTTCTACGGGGTCTGACGCTCAGTGGAACGAAAACTCACGTTAAGGGATTT
TGGTCATGAGATTATCAAAAAGGATCTTCACCTAGATCCTTTTAAATTAAAAATGAAGTTTTAAATCAAT
CTAAAGTATATATGAGTAAACTTGGTCTGACAGTTACCAATGCTTAATCAGTGAGGCACCTATCTCAGCG
ATCTGTCTATTTCGTTCATCCATAGTTGCCTGACTCCCCGTCGTGTAGATAACTACGATACGGGAGGGCT
TACCATCTGGCCCCAGTGCTGCAATGATACCGCGAGACCCACGCTCACCGGCTCCAGATTTATCAGCAAT
AAACCAGCCAGCCGGAAGGGCCGAGCGCAGAAGTGGTCCTGCAACTTTATCCGCCTCCATCCAGTCTATT
AATTGTTGCCGGGAAGCTAGAGTAAGTAGTTCGCCAGTTAATAGTTTGCGCAACGTTGTTGCCATTGCTA
CAGGCATCGTGGTGTCACGCTCGTCGTTTGGTATGGCTTCATTCAGCTCCGGTTCCCAACGATCAAGGCG
AGTTACATGATCCCCCATGTTGTGCAAAAAAGCGGTTAGCTCCTTCGGTCCTCCGATCGTTGTCAGAAGT
AAGTTGGCCGCAGTGTTATCACTCATGGTTATGGCAGCACTGCATAATTCTCTTACTGTCATGCCATCCG
TAAGATGCTTTTCTGTGACTGGTGAGTACTCAACCAAGTCATTCTGAGAATAGTGTATGCGGCGACCGAG
TTGCTCTTGCCCGGCGTCAATACGGGATAATACCGCGCCACATAGCAGAACTTTAAAAGTGCTCATCATT
GGAAAACGTTCTTCGGGGCGAAAACTCTCAAGGATCTTACCGCTGTTGAGATCCAGTTCGATGTAACCCA
CTCGTGCACCCAACTGATCTTCAGCATCTTTTACTTTCACCAGCGTTTCTGGGTGAGCAAAAACAGGAAG
GCAAAATGCCGCAAAAAAGGGAATAAGGGCGACACGGAAATGTTGAATACTCATACTCTTCCTTTTTCAA
TATTATTGAAGCATTTATCAGGGTTATTGTCTCATGAGCGGATACATATTTGAATGTATTTAGAAAAATA
AACAAATAGGGGTTCCGCGCACATTTCCCCGAAAAGTGCCACCTAAATTGTAAGCGTTAATATTTTGTTA
AAATTC
Features (pLannotate 1.2.2; 29 found; start..end, strand, type, name):
    429..584     -  CDS            lacZα (fragment): LacZα fragment of β-galactosidase; lacZ fragment
    586..705     +  CDS            B (fragment): PORTL_LAMBD - Experimental evidence at protein level: Swiss-Prot protein existence level 1. Forms the portal vertex of the capsid (PubMed:6228056, PubMed:6232391). This portal plays critical roles in head assembly, genome packaging, neck/tail attachment, and genome ejection (Probable). The portal protein multimerizes as a single ring-shaped homododecamer arranged around a central channel (PubMed:6232391). Binds to the terminase subunits to form the packaging machine (PubMed:7799432). From Escherichia phage lambda (Bacteriophage lambda).
   1202..1268    +  CDS            small t antigen (fragment): SV40 (simian virus 40) small t antigen
   1275..2453    +  promoter       EF-1α promoter: strong constitutive promoter for human elongation factor EF-1α
   2460..2477    +  misc_feature   MCS (fragment): pUC18/19 multiple cloning site
   2484..2517    +  protein_bind   lox2272: Cre-mediated recombination occurs in the 8-bp core sequence (GGATACTT). lox2272 sites are compatible with each other, but incompatible with loxP or loxN sites (Lee and Saito, 1988). Cre recombinase
   2518..2567    -  intron         β-globin intron (fragment): internally truncated intron from human β-globin
   2568..2601    +  protein_bind   loxP: Cre-mediated recombination occurs in the 8-bp core sequence (GCATACAT). Cre recombinase
   2637..3353    -  CDS            EYFP: EYFP is a basic (constitutively fluorescent) green/yellow fluorescent protein published in 1996, derived from Aequorea victoria. It is reported to be a very rapidly-maturing weak dimer with high acid sensitivity.
   3364..3397    -  protein_bind   lox2272: Cre-mediated recombination occurs in the 8-bp core sequence (GGATACTT). lox2272 sites are compatible with each other, but incompatible with loxP or loxN sites (Lee and Saito, 1988). Cre recombinase
   3398..3447    -  intron         β-globin intron (fragment): internally truncated intron from human β-globin
   3448..3481    -  protein_bind   loxP: Cre-mediated recombination occurs in the 8-bp core sequence (GCATACAT). Cre recombinase
   3495..4083    +  misc_feature   WPRE: woodchuck hepatitis virus posttranscriptional regulatory element
   4090..4314    +  polyA_signal   bGH poly(A) signal: bovine growth hormone polyadenylation signal
   4326..5537    +  promoter       UbC promoter: human ubiquitin C promoter
   5548..5565    -  misc_feature   MCS (fragment): pUC18/19 multiple cloning site
   5573..5971    +  CDS            BSD: blasticidin S deaminase; Aspergillus terreus BSD; confers resistance to blasticidin
   5978..6005    +  misc_feature   WPRE (fragment): woodchuck hepatitis virus posttranscriptional regulatory element
   6010..6131    +  polyA_signal   SV40 poly(A) signal: SV40 polyadenylation signal
   6149..6240    +  ncRNA          G-CSF SLDE: Accession: RF00183 - G-CSF factor stem-loop destabilising element (SLDE)
   6936..7403    +  CDS            B (fragment): PORTL_LAMBD - Experimental evidence at protein level: Swiss-Prot protein existence level 1. Forms the portal vertex of the capsid (PubMed:6228056, PubMed:6232391). This portal plays critical roles in head assembly, genome packaging, neck/tail attachment, and genome ejection (Probable). The portal protein multimerizes as a single ring-shaped homododecamer arranged around a central channel (PubMed:6232391). Binds to the terminase subunits to form the packaging machine (PubMed:7799432). From Escherichia phage lambda (Bacteriophage lambda).
   7441..7457    -  protein_bind   lac operator: The lac repressor binds to the lac operator to inhibit transcription in E. coli. This inhibition can be relieved by adding lactose or isopropyl-β-D-thiogalactopyranoside (IPTG). lac repressor encoded by lacI
   7465..7495    -  promoter       lac promoter: promoter for the E. coli lac operon
   7510..7531    -  protein_bind   CAP binding site: CAP binding activates transcription in the presence of cAMP. E. coli catabolite activator protein
   7544..7636    -  CDS            lacI (fragment): lac repressor; lacI; The lac repressor binds to the lac operator to inhibit transcription in E. coli. This inhibition can be relieved by adding lactose or isopropyl-β-D-thiogalactopyranoside (IPTG).
   7819..8407    -  rep_origin     ori: high-copy-number ColE1/pMB1/pBR322/pUC origin of replication
   8578..9438    -  CDS            AmpR: β-lactamase; bla; confers resistance to ampicillin, carbenicillin, and related antibiotics
   9439..9543    -  promoter       AmpR promoter: bla
   9596..424     -  rep_origin     f1 ori (across the origin) (sequence partly withheld): f1 bacteriophage origin of replication; arrow indicates direction of (+) strand synthesis
