[The description below was written by a language model from this plasmid's Addgene catalogue record and pLannotate feature annotations shown in this document.]
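Description:
PB-eDIO-EYFP is a piggyBac transposon plasmid of about 9.6 kb for stable, Cre-dependent expression of enhanced yellow fluorescent protein in mammalian cells. It is maintained in E. coli through a high-copy ColE1/pUC-type origin with ampicillin resistance, and the backbone also carries an f1 origin and remnants of a lac promoter/lacZα region. The piggyBac terminal repeats that would define the transposable segment are not called out in either automated feature table. They presumably lie in the unannotated stretches flanking the two mammalian cassettes. Short hits to lambda portal protein, SV40 small t antigen and a G-CSF element look like incidental annotation matches rather than functional parts.

The main cassette uses the human EF-1α promoter, including its intron, to drive a double-floxed inverted open reading frame (DIO). The EYFP coding sequence sits in antisense orientation between two pairs of incompatible lox sites, loxP and lox2272 (written lox2722 in the catalogue purpose line), arranged head-to-head. No fluorescent protein is made without Cre. When Cre is present, recombination at one pair inverts EYFP into the sense orientation. Excision between the other pair then removes one site of each type, locking the cassette in the expressing configuration. A WPRE and bovine growth hormone polyadenylation signal follow to enhance transcript stability and processing.

A second, constitutive unit has the human UbC promoter driving blasticidin S deaminase with an SV40 polyadenylation signal, allowing blasticidin selection of cells that have integrated the transposon. The two sequence records (depositor and sequencing result) show the same architecture. The associated publication concerns on-demand optogenetic activation of human stem-cell-derived neurons. This suggests a fluorescent-only reporter or control for Cre-switchable expression in such lines, though the record does not state this role.
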