Addgene plasmid #104388: PB-eDIO-EYFP
Purpose: PiggyBac plasmid encoding EYFP in an inverse orientation flanked by loxP and lox2722 sites under the control of the EF1a promotor.
Depositing lab: Volker Busskamp. Depositing organization: Technische Universitaet Dresden. Publication: On-demand optogenetic activation of human stem-cell-derived neurons. Klapper SD, Sauter EJ, Swiersy A, Hyman MAE, Bamann C, Bamberg E, Busskamp V. Sci Rep. 2017 Oct 31;7(1):14450. doi: 10.1038/s41598-017-14827-6. PubMed 29089561.
Backbone
  Vector backbone: PiggyBac
  Backbone manufacturer: The piggyBac vector backbone was a gift from George Church, Addgene plasmid #63800
  Backbone size w/o insert (bp): 8857
  Total vector size (bp): 9601
  Vector type: Mammalian Expression, Cre/Lox ; PiggyBac
  Selectable markers: Blasticidin
Growth in bacteria
  Bacterial resistance: Ampicillin, 100 μg/mL
  Growth temperature: 37°C
  Growth strain: NEB Stable
  Copy number: High Copy
Gene/Insert
  Gene/Insert name: Enhanced Yellow Fluorescent Protein (alt name: EYFP)
  Species: Synthetic
  Insert size (bp): 744
Resource information
  A portion of this plasmid was derived from a plasmid made by: Karl Deisseroth, Addgene Plasmid #35507
Terms and licenses: Academic/Nonprofit Terms; Industry Terms: Not Available to Industry
How to cite: PB-eDIO-EYFP was a gift from Volker Busskamp (Addgene plasmid # 104388 ; http://n2t.net/addgene:104388 ; RRID:Addgene_104388)
